>Addgene plasmid #182502 | pAAV-flex-GFP-shRNA-GluN1 | addgene full sequence | sequence record 355962 | Addgene NGS Result
AAAACGCCAGCAACGCGGCCTTTTTACGGTTCCTGGCCTTTTGCTGGCCTTTTGCTCACATGTCCTGCAG
GCAGCTGCGCGCTCGCTCGCTCACTGAGGCCGCCCGGGCGTCGGGCGACCTTTGGTCGCCCGGCCTCAGT
GAGCGAGCGAGCGCGCAGAGAGGGAGTGGCCAACTCCATCACTAGGGGTTCCTGCGGCCGCCATATGACC
ACCCCCCATGAAGTCTGTTGTGTAAGTACAGGTAATGCTTTAGACACTGTTTTTCTCAGATTGTGTTCAA
GCTCTTGGGTGCAGGCATCCGCAGTCCAGAGCCTCTGAGGAACAAAGGGACCTCGATATAAAGAACAAAA
AGCTCTCGGTATTCGGGAAAACTCCGAAGGATTTTTGTTGTTTTGTGGCAGTGTTGGGGTTCAGGACAAA
CACACCACCCCAGAATATGATTTCAGGAGAAACTGCCATCCCCGCCCCCACTAGTACGCTTCCTTTGTGT
TATCTCGAGAAGCCCTGGACGTAGGAGGAGTTCTCAAAAGCTGTTCTTTCGTAAGAGATGGTCAGGAAGA
AACGTTGATTAGGAAAAGTACTCGACTCAGGAAGAGGAGGGGTACAGATAACTGCTGTCACCAGAAAGAT
TTCCATCTGACAAAGTGGCAATTCTTCCCCCTTACGAATGTGTGTCCCGCACTCTGCTGCACCCAGGCTC
CGCTCTGTTCTCCAGCTCTGCTTGCTGTAGAAGCGTCCATCCACTAAAGGGACTTCCAGATTTATTGGCA
CTGAACAGGTTTTTCCTCCGTTAGCTTAAACAGTAGTCGAGGCAAAGAACCCAGAACAAGTGCTATGTAG
TAATGGATAAAAAGAATCCTTCATATCCTGTTGTTGATCTGTCCTGAGCTCAGCCTGGCTAGCTATGGGC
TTCTCTGAGCCGGCTCTGCCCTCACCTCATAGAGAAGCCAGGGCAGGAGCAACTCCACCCTCTGTGCTAC
TTATTGTGAATGCCCTTGGCCTATTTCTGGCCTCTGAGCTAGGAGCTTTATTCAAGGCTGGGGCTCTATG
GTCTGAATGCAGGGGCAGGGATGATAGAGGGCTCTTTTACCTTGTCTATCCAGAGCTGCTTGTAGGCTTG
GGAGGCTAGGTGCCCCAACTGGTCTAAAAACACCATGTTCTCTGATTCTGTTGATCAAAGTTCAAATCAG
AAAGGACGGGGACAAGAGAGGCTGAAATTAAGCCTGAAGGAAGGGACTTTATGGGGGCGGGGCTAAAGGA
GGGGAATAGGGAACTCCTTAAATAAGAGATGCACTGGCTGCCAGAGAGTGCACAGCACAGACAAAGGCGA
CCAAGAAGCCCTGTTGACAGCTGCCTTCCAGCCTCCTCTGTCTGTCTGCCAGGAGGAGCAATCCAAGGTC
GACTCCGGAATAACTTCGTATAGGATACTTTATACGAAGTTATGCAGAATGGTAGCTGGATTGTAGCTGC
TATTAGCAATATGAAACCTCTTAATAACTTCGTATAGCATACATTATACGAAGTTATGGCGCGCCGATCA
ACGTCTCATTTTCGCCAAAAGTTGGCCCAGGGCTTCCCGGTATCAACAGGGACACCAGGATTTATTTATT
CTGCGAAGTGATCTTCCGTCACAGGTATTTATTCGGTCGAACGCGTCGCCGCGTGTTTAAACGCATTAGT
CTTCCAATTGAAAAAAGTGATTTAATTTATACCATTTTAATTCAGCTTTGTAAAAATGTATCAAAGAGAT
AGCAAGGTATTCAGTTTTAGTAAACAAGATAATTGCTCCTAAAGTAGCCCCTTGAATTCCGAGGCAGTAG
GCATGGAGTTTGAGGCTTCACAGAATACATCTGTGGCTTCACTATTCTGTGAAGCCTCAAACTCCGCGCT
CACTGTCAACAGCAATATACCTTCTCGAGCCTTCTGTTGGGTTAACCTGAAGAAGTAATCCCAGCAAGTG
TTTCCAAGATGTGCAGGCAACGATTCTGTAAAGTACTGAAGCCTCATTCAACATAGTATATGTGCTGCCG
AAGCGAGCACTTAACAAGGCTTGCGGCCGCTACTTGTACAGCTCGTCCATGCCGAGAGTGATCCCGGCGG
CGGTCACGAACTCCAGCAGGACCATGTGATCGCGCTTCTCGTTGGGGTCTTTGCTCAGGGCGGACTGGGT
GCTCAGGTAGTGGTTGTCGGGCAGCAGCACGGGGCCGTCGCCGATGGGGGTGTTCTGCTGGTAGTGGTCG
GCGAGCTGCACGCTGCCGTCCTCGATGTTGTGGCGGATCTTGAAGTTCACCTTGATGCCGTTCTTCTGCT
TGTCGGCCATGATATAGACGTTGTGGCTGTTGTAGTTGTACTCCAGCTTGTGCCCCAGGATGTTGCCGTC
CTCCTTGAAGTCGATGCCCTTCAGCTCGATGCGGTTCACCAGGGTGTCGCCCTCGAACTTCACCTCGGCG
CGGGTCTTGTAGTTGCCGTCGTCCTTGAAGAAGATGGTGCGCTCCTGGACGTAGCCTTCGGGCATGGCGG
ACTTGAAGAAGTCGTGCTGCTTCATGTGGTCGGGGTAGCGGCTGAAGCACTGCACGCCGTAGGTCAGGGT
GGTCACGAGGGTGGGCCAGGGCACGGGCAGCTTGCCGGTGGTGCAGATGAACTTCAGGGTCAGCTTGCCG
TAGGTGGCATCGCCCTCGCCCTCGCCGGACACGCTGAACTTGTGGCCGTTTACGTCGCCGTCCAGCTCGA
CCAGGATGGGCACCACCCCGGTGAACAGCTCCTCGCCCTTGCTCACCATGGTGGCGACCGGTAGCGCTAG
CATAACTTCGTATAAAGTATCCTATACGAAGTTATTTGCCTTAACCCAGAAATTATCACTGTTATTCTTT
AGAATGGTGCAAAGAATAACTTCGTATAATGTATGCTATACGAAGTTATGAATTCGATATCAAGCTTATC
GATAATCAACCTCTGGATTACAAAATTTGTGAAAGATTGACTGGTATTCTTAACTATGTTGCTCCTTTTA
CGCTATGTGGATACGCTGCTTTAATGCCTTTGTATCATGCTATTGCTTCCCGTATGGCTTTCATTTTCTC
CTCCTTGTATAAATCCTGGTTGCTGTCTCTTTATGAGGAGTTGTGGCCCGTTGTCAGGCAACGTGGCGTG
GTGTGCACTGTGTTTGCTGACGCAACCCCCACTGGTTGGGGCATTGCCACCACCTGTCAGCTCCTTTCCG
GGACTTTCGCTTTCCCCCTCCCTATTGCCACGGCGGAACTCATCGCCGCCTGCCTTGCCCGCTGCTGGAC
AGGGGCTCGGCTGTTGGGCACTGACAATTCCGTGGTGTTGTCGGGGAAATCATCGTCCTTTCCTTGGCTG
CTCGCCTATGTTGCCACCTGGATTCTGCGCGGGACGTCCTTCTGCTACGTCCCTTCGGCCCTCAATCCAG
CGGACCTTCCTTCCCGCGGCCTGCTGCCGGCTCTGCGGCCTCTTCCGCGTCTTCGCCTTCGCCCTCAGAC
GAGTCGGATCTCCCTTTGGGCCGCCTCCCCGCATCGATACCGAGCGCTGCTCGAGAGATCTACGGGTGGC
ATCCCTGTGACCCCTCCCCAGTGCCTCTCCTGGCCCTGGAAGTTGCCACTCCAGTGCCCACCAGCCTTGT
CCTAATAAAATTAAGTTGCATCATTTTGTCTGACTAGGTGTCCTTCTATAATATTATGGGGTGGAGGGGG
GTGGTATGGAGCAAGGGGCAAGTTGGGAAGACAACCTGTAGGGCCTGCGGGGTCTATTGGGAACCAAGCT
GGAGTGCAGTGGCACAATCTTGGCTCACTGCAATCTCCGCCTCCTGGGTTCAAGCGATTCTCCTGCCTCA
GCCTCCCGAGTTGTTGGGATTCCAGGCATGCATGACCAGGCTCAGCTAATTTTTGTTTTTTTGGTAGAGA
CGGGGTTTCACCATATTGGCCAGGCTGGTCTCCAACTCCTAATCTCAGGTGATCTACCCACCTTGGCCTC
CCAAATTGCTGGGATTACAGGCGTGAACCACTGCTCCCTTCCCTGTCCTTCTGATTTTGTAGGTAACCAC
GTGCGGACCGAGCGGCCGCAGGAACCCCTAGTGATGGAGTTGGCCACTCCCTCTCTGCGCGCTCGCTCGC
TCACTGAGGCCGGGCGACCAAAGGTCGCCCGACGCCCGGGCTTTGCCCGGGCGGCCTCAGTGAGCGAGCG
AGCGCGCAGCTGCCTGCAGGGGCGCCTGATGCGGTATTTTCTCCTTACGCATCTGTGCGGTATTTCACAC
CGCATA
[95 nt withheld, positions 4277-4371]
T
[46 nt withheld, positions 4373-4418]
C
[141 nt withheld, positions 4420-4560]
CCTTTGACGTTGGAGTCCACGTTCTTT
[37 nt withheld, positions 4588-4624]
ACTCTATCTCGGGCTATTCTTTTGATTTATAAGGGATTTTGCCGATTTCGGTCTATTGGTTAAAAAATGA
GCTGATTTAACAAAAATTTAACGCGAATTTTAACAAAATATTAACGTTTACAATTTTATGGTGCACTCTC
AGTACAATCTGCTCTGATGCCGCATAGTTAAGCCAGCCCCGACACCCGCCAACACCCGCTGACGCGCCCT
GACGGGCTTGTCTGCTCCCGGCATCCGCTTACAGACAAGCTGTGACCGTCTCCGGGAGCTGCATGTGTCA
GAGGTTTTCACCGTCATCACCGAAACGCGCGAGACGAAAGGGCCTCGTGATACGCCTATTTTTATAGGTT
AATGTCATGATAATAATGGTTTCTTAGACGTCAGGTGGCACTTTTCGGGGAAATGTGCGCGGAACCCCTA
TTTGTTTATTTTTCTAAATACATTCAAATATGTATCCGCTCATGAGACAATAACCCTGATAAATGCTTCA
ATAATATTGAAAAAGGAAGAGTATGAGTATTCAACATTTCCGTGTCGCCCTTATTCCCTTTTTTGCGGCA
TTTTGCCTTCCTGTTTTTGCTCACCCAGAAACGCTGGTGAAAGTAAAAGATGCTGAAGATCAGTTGGGTG
CACGAGTGGGTTACATCGAACTGGATCTCAACAGCGGTAAGATCCTTGAGAGTTTTCGCCCCGAAGAACG
TTTTCCAATGATGAGCACTTTTAAAGTTCTGCTATGTGGCGCGGTATTATCCCGTATTGACGCCGGGCAA
GAGCAACTCGGTCGCCGCATACACTATTCTCAGAATGACTTGGTTGAGTACTCACCAGTCACAGAAAAGC
ATCTTACGGATGGCATGACAGTAAGAGAATTATGCAGTGCTGCCATAACCATGAGTGATAACACTGCGGC
CAACTTACTTCTGACAACGATCGGAGGACCGAAGGAGCTAACCGCTTTTTTGCACAACATGGGGGATCAT
GTAACTCGCCTTGATCGTTGGGAACCGGAGCTGAATGAAGCCATACCAAACGACGAGCGTGACACCACGA
TGCCTGTAGCAATGGCAACAACGTTGCGCAAACTATTAACTGGCGAACTACTTACTCTAGCTTCCCGGCA
ACAATTAATAGACTGGATGGAGGCGGATAAAGTTGCAGGACCACTTCTGCGCTCGGCCCTTCCGGCTGGC
TGGTTTATTGCTGATAAATCTGGAGCCGGTGAGCGTGGGTCTCGCGGTATCATTGCAGCACTGGGGCCAG
ATGGTAAGCCCTCCCGTATCGTAGTTATCTACACGACGGGGAGTCAGGCAACTATGGATGAACGAAATAG
ACAGATCGCTGAGATAGGTGCCTCACTGATTAAGCATTGGTAACTGTCAGACCAAGTTTACTCATATATA
CTTTAGATTGATTTAAAACTTCATTTTTAATTTAAAAGGATCTAGGTGAAGATCCTTTTTGATAATCTCA
TGACCAAAATCCCTTAACGTGAGTTTTCGTTCCACTGAGCGTCAGACCCCGTAGAAAAGATCAAAGGATC
TTCTTGAGATCCTTTTTTTCTGCGCGTAATCTGCTGCTTGCAAACAAAAAAACCACCGCTACCAGCGGTG
GTTTGTTTGCCGGATCAAGAGCTACCAACTCTTTTTCCGAAGGTAACTGGCTTCAGCAGAGCGCAGATAC
CAAATACTGTTCTTCTAGTGTAGCCGTAGTTAGGCCACCACTTCAAGAACTCTGTAGCACCGCCTACATA
CCTCGCTCTGCTAATCCTGTTACCAGTGGCTGCTGCCAGTGGCGATAAGTCGTGTCTTACCGGGTTGGAC
TCAAGACGATAGTTACCGGATAAGGCGCAGCGGTCGGGCTGAACGGGGGGTTCGTGCACACAGCCCAGCT
TGGAGCGAACGACCTACACCGAACTGAGATACCTACAGCGTGAGCTATGAGAAAGCGCCACGCTTCCCGA
AGGGAGAAAGGCGGACAGGTATCCGGTAAGCGGCAGGGTCGGAACAGGAGAGCGCACGAGGGAGCTTCCA
GGGGGAAACGCCTGGTATCTTTATAGTCCTGTCGGGTTTCGCCACCTCTGACTTGAGCGTCGATTTTTGT
GATGCTCGTCAGGGGGGCGGAGCCTATGGA
Features (pLannotate 1.2.2; 22 found; start..end, strand, type, name):
     75..102     +  repeat_region  AAV2 ITR (fragment): inverted terminal repeat of adeno-associated virus serotype 2 inverted
    131..158     +  repeat_region  AAV2 ITR (fragment): inverted terminal repeat of adeno-associated virus serotype 2 inverted
   1410..1443    +  protein_bind   lox2272: Cre-mediated recombination occurs in the 8-bp core sequence (GGATACTT). lox2272 sites are compatible with each other, but incompatible with loxP or loxN sites (Lee and Saito, 1988). Cre recombinase
   1444..1493    -  intron         β-globin intron (fragment): internally truncated intron from human β-globin
   1494..1527    +  protein_bind   loxP: Cre-mediated recombination occurs in the 8-bp core sequence (GCATACAT). Cre recombinase
   1694..1806    -  ncRNA          3' miR-30a: sequence downstream of the 71-nt precursor of the human miR-30a microRNA (Zeng et al., 2002) miRNA
   1918..2011    -  ncRNA          5' miR-30a: sequence upstream of the 71-nt precursor of the human miR-30a microRNA (Zeng et al., 2002) miRNA
   2063..2779    -  CDS            EGFP: EGFP is a basic (constitutively fluorescent) green fluorescent protein published in 1996, derived from Aequorea victoria. It is reported to be a rapidly-maturing weak dimer with moderate acid sensitivity.
   2802..2835    -  protein_bind   lox2272: Cre-mediated recombination occurs in the 8-bp core sequence (GGATACTT). lox2272 sites are compatible with each other, but incompatible with loxP or loxN sites (Lee and Saito, 1988). Cre recombinase
   2836..2885    -  intron         β-globin intron (fragment): internally truncated intron from human β-globin
   2886..2919    -  protein_bind   loxP: Cre-mediated recombination occurs in the 8-bp core sequence (GCATACAT). Cre recombinase
   2920..2944    +  misc_feature   MCS (fragment): pBluescript multiple cloning site
   2944..3532    +  misc_feature   WPRE: woodchuck hepatitis virus posttranscriptional regulatory element
   3564..4040    +  polyA_signal   hGH poly(A) signal: human growth hormone polyadenylation signal
   4080..4220    +  repeat_region  AAV2 ITR: inverted terminal repeat of adeno-associated virus serotype 2 inverted
   4225..4276    -  misc_feature   bom (fragment): basis of mobility region from pBR322
   4295..4750    +  rep_origin     f1 ori (sequence partly withheld): f1 bacteriophage origin of replication; arrow indicates direction of (+) strand synthesis
   4751..4800    -  misc_feature   bom (fragment): basis of mobility region from pBR322
   4902..4937    -  CDS            rop (fragment): Rop protein, which maintains plasmids at low copy number; rop
   5032..5136    +  promoter       AmpR promoter: bla
   5137..5997    +  CDS            AmpR: β-lactamase; bla; confers resistance to ampicillin, carbenicillin, and related antibiotics
   6168..2       +  rep_origin     ori (across the origin): high-copy-number ColE1/pMB1/pBR322/pUC origin of replication
