[The description below was written by a language model from this plasmid's Addgene catalogue record and pLannotate feature annotations shown in this document.]
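Description:
pAAV-flex-GFP-shRNA-GluN1 is an AAV transfer plasmid for Cre-dependent RNAi knockdown of the mouse NMDA receptor NR1 (GluN1) subunit in neurons. It is built on a pUC-type backbone of roughly 6.8 kb and is propagated in bacteria at high copy from a ColE1/pUC origin under ampicillin selection (AmpR with its bla promoter). An f1 phage origin is also present. The expression cassette lies between AAV2 inverted terminal repeats, which allow it to be packaged into recombinant AAV particles. In the sequenced record the upstream ITR is annotated only as short fragments, while the downstream ITR is called in full. This could reflect either the difficulty of reading ITRs or a partial deletion.

According to the catalogue entry, transcription is driven by a fragment of the histidine decarboxylase (hdc) gene promoter that gives pan-neuronal expression. This promoter is not annotated in the feature table, but it presumably occupies the unannotated region upstream of the first lox site. The payload is a flexed (FLEX/DIO) cassette containing EGFP followed by an shRNA embedded in human miR-30a 5′ and 3′ flanking sequences, so the hairpin is processed from the same Pol II transcript that encodes the reporter. The cassette sits in antisense orientation between paired, oppositely oriented lox2272 and loxP sites. Cre recombinase inverts it and locks it in the sense orientation, so GFP and the shRNA are produced only in Cre-expressing cells. A WPRE and the human growth hormone polyadenylation signal downstream enhance transcript stability and provide termination. The associated publication used this approach to study the role of NMDA receptors in the lateral preoptic hypothalamus in NREM and REM sleep.
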