Addgene plasmid #182502: pAAV-flex-GFP-shRNA-GluN1
Purpose: Expresses shRNA against mouse NMDA receptor NR1 subunit. Flexed cassette driven by hdc (pan neuronal) gene promoter
Depositing lab: William Wisden. Depositing organization: Imperial College London. Publication: NMDA Receptors in the Lateral Preoptic Hypothalamus Are Essential for Sustaining NREM and REM Sleep. Miracca G, Anuncibay-Soto B, Tossell K, Yustos R, Vyssotski AL, Franks NP, Wisden W. J Neurosci. 2022 May 31. pii: JNEUROSCI.0350-21.2022. doi: 10.1523/JNEUROSCI.0350-21.2022. PubMed 35649726.
Backbone
  Vector backbone: pUC
  Backbone size w/o insert (bp): 3000
  Total vector size (bp): 6765
  Vector type: Mammalian Expression, AAV, RNAi, Cre/Lox
Growth in bacteria
  Bacterial resistance: Ampicillin, 100 μg/mL
  Growth temperature: 37°C
  Growth strain: NEB Stable
  Copy number: High Copy
Gene/Insert
  Gene/Insert name: pan neuronal promoter (hdc basal promoter) driving flexed-GFP-mir30-shRNA NR1 cassette
  Species: Synthetic
  Promoter: fragment of histidine decarboxylase gene promoter that gives pan-neuronal expression
  Cloning method: Restriction Enzyme; 5′ cloning site NdeI (not destroyed); 3′ cloning site HindIII (not destroyed)
  Sequencing primers: 5′ CATCCACTAAAGGGACTTCCAG; 3′ GTCCAGCTCGACCAGGATG
Terms and licenses: Academic/Nonprofit Terms; Industry Terms: Not Available to Industry
How to cite: pAAV-flex-GFP-shRNA-GluN1 was a gift from William Wisden (Addgene plasmid # 182502 ; http://n2t.net/addgene:182502 ; RRID:Addgene_182502)
